Addgene plasmid #170159: XLone-Cas9-2A-GFP
Purpose: Express Cas9 and GFP upon doxycycline treatment
Depositing lab: Xiaojun Lian. Depositing organization: Pennsylvania State University. Publication: Direct programming of human pluripotent stem cells into endothelial progenitors with SOX17 and FGF2. Ream MW, Randolph LN, Jiang Y, Chang Y, Bao X, Lian XL. Stem Cell Reports. 2024 Mar 5:S2213-6711(24)00044-4. doi: 10.1016/j.stemcr.2024.02.006. PubMed 38518781.
Backbone
  Vector backbone: XLone
  Backbone size w/o insert (bp): 6423
  Total vector size (bp): 10527
  Vector type: Mammalian Expression, Synthetic Biology ; PiggyBac
  Selectable markers: Blasticidin
Growth in bacteria
  Bacterial resistance: Ampicillin, 100 μg/mL
  Growth temperature: 37°C
  Growth strain: NEB Stable
  Copy number: High Copy
Gene/Insert
  Gene/Insert name: Cas9 (alt name: spCas9)
  Species: Synthetic
  Insert size (bp): 4103
  Promoter: TRE3G promoter
  Tag / fusion protein: GFP (C terminal on insert)
  Cloning method: Gibson Cloning
  Sequencing primers: 5′ M13 fwd; 3′ M13 rvs
Terms and licenses: Academic/Nonprofit Terms; Industry Terms: Not Available to Industry
How to cite: XLone-Cas9-2A-GFP was a gift from Xiaojun Lian (Addgene plasmid # 170159 ; http://n2t.net/addgene:170159 ; RRID:Addgene_170159)
