[The description below was written by a language model from this plasmid's Addgene catalogue record and pLannotate feature annotations shown in this document.]
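Description:
XLone-Cas9-2A-GFP is a 10.5 kb mammalian expression plasmid built on the XLone backbone, a PiggyBac-type, all-in-one Tet-On vector designed for doxycycline-inducible transgene expression. It is maintained in E. coli through a high-copy ColE1/pUC-type origin and an ampicillin resistance gene (β-lactamase). Remnants of a standard cloning backbone (lac promoter/operator and fragments of lacZα, lacI, bom and rop) are also annotated. The catalogue classes the vector as PiggyBac, implying genomic integration by co-delivered transposase, but the automated feature table does not annotate the transposon terminal repeats, so their positions cannot be given from this record.

The payload consists of two divergently oriented expression units. In the inducible unit, a TRE3GS promoter, a third-generation Tet-responsive promoter engineered for low background, drives Streptococcus pyogenes Cas9 followed by EGFP. The construct name indicates that the two are linked by a 2A self-cleaving peptide, which is not annotated but would sit in the short gap between the two coding sequences. This unit ends in an SV40 polyadenylation signal, and Cas9 and the fluorescent reporter should be produced as separate proteins from a single transcript. On the opposite strand, an EF-1α core promoter constitutively drives a reverse tetracycline transactivator (annotated as an rtTA3-like fragment with VP16-derived activation repeats). Blasticidin S deaminase lies downstream, followed by a second SV40 poly(A) signal. How the transactivator and the marker are linked is not annotated.

Blasticidin selects stably modified cells. Adding doxycycline then lets the transactivator switch on Cas9, with GFP fluorescence reporting induction. This makes the plasmid suited to temporally controlled genome editing; the associated publication concerns human pluripotent stem cells.
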