Features (pLannotate 1.2.2; 20 found; start..end, strand, type, name):
      1..368     +  promoter       TRE3GS promoter: 3rd-generation Tet-responsive promoter that can be activated by binding of Tet-On® 3G, modified to eliminate binding sites for endogenous mammalian transcription factors
    375..4478    +  CDS            cas9: CAS9_STRP1 - Also known as csn1 From Streptococcus pyogenes serotype M1.
   4581..5300    +  CDS            EGFP: the original enhanced GFP (Yang et al., 1996) mammalian codon-optimized
   5481..5615    -  polyA_signal   SV40 poly(A) signal: SV40 polyadenylation signal
   5932..6089    +  CDS            lacZα (fragment): LacZα fragment of β-galactosidase; lacZ fragment
   6095..6194    -  misc_feature   bom (fragment): basis of mobility region from pBR322
   6296..6331    -  CDS            rop (fragment): Rop protein, which maintains plasmids at low copy number; rop
   6426..6530    +  promoter       AmpR promoter: bla
   6531..7391    +  CDS            AmpR: β-lactamase; bla; confers resistance to ampicillin, carbenicillin, and related antibiotics
   7562..8150    +  rep_origin     ori: high-copy-number ColE1/pMB1/pBR322/pUC origin of replication
   8333..8425    +  CDS            lacI (fragment): lac repressor; lacI; The lac repressor binds to the lac operator to inhibit transcription in E. coli. This inhibition can be relieved by adding lactose or isopropyl-β-D-thiogalactopyranoside (IPTG).
   8438..8459    +  protein_bind   CAP binding site: CAP binding activates transcription in the presence of cAMP. E. coli catabolite activator protein
   8474..8504    +  promoter       lac promoter: promoter for the E. coli lac operon
   8512..8528    +  protein_bind   lac operator: The lac repressor binds to the lac operator to inhibit transcription in E. coli. This inhibition can be relieved by adding lactose or isopropyl-β-D-thiogalactopyranoside (IPTG). lac repressor encoded by lacI
   8816..8897    -  polyA_signal   SV40 poly(A) signal: SV40 polyadenylation signal
   8920..9003    -  CDS            large T antigen (fragment): large T antigen from SV40 (simian virus 40)
   9014..9412    -  CDS            BSD: blasticidin S deaminase; Aspergillus terreus BSD; confers resistance to blasticidin
   9485..9595    -  CDS            VP48: 3 tandem repeats of the minimal activation domain of herpes simplex virus VP16 (Cheng et al., 2013)
   9525..10222   -  CDS            rtTA3 (fragment): reverse tetracycline transactivator 3 activates expression from Tet-responsive promoters in the presence of doxycycline
  10275..10486   -  promoter       EF-1α core promoter: core promoter for human elongation factor EF-1α
>Addgene plasmid #170159 | XLone-Cas9-2A-GFP | addgene full sequence | sequence record 334930 | Addgene NGS Result
GAGTTTACTCCCTATCAGTGATAGAGAACGTATGAAGAGTTTACTCCCTATCAGTGATAGAGAACGTATG
CAGACTTTACTCCCTATCAGTGATAGAGAACGTATAAGGAGTTTACTCCCTATCAGTGATAGAGAACGTA
TGACCAGTTTACTCCCTATCAGTGATAGAGAACGTATCTACAGTTTACTCCCTATCAGTGATAGAGAACG
TATATCCAGTTTACTCCCTATCAGTGATAGAGAACGTATAAGCTTTGCTTATGTAAACCAGGGCGCCTAT
AAAAGAGTGCTGATTTTTTGAGTAAACTTCAATTCCACAACACTTTTGTCTTATACCAACTTTCCGTACC
ACTTCCTACCCTCGTAAAGGTACCATGGACAAGAAGTACTCCATTGGGCTCGATATCGGCACAAACAGCG
TCGGCTGGGCCGTCATTACGGACGAGTACAAGGTGCCGAGCAAAAAATTCAAAGTTCTGGGCAATACCGA
TCGCCACAGCATAAAGAAGAACCTCATTGGCGCCCTCCTGTTCGACTCCGGGGAGACGGCCGAAGCCACG
CGGCTCAAAAGAACAGCACGGCGCAGATATACCCGCAGAAAGAATCGGATCTGCTACCTGCAGGAGATCT
TTAGTAATGAGATGGCTAAGGTGGATGACTCTTTCTTCCATAGGCTGGAGGAGTCCTTTTTGGTGGAGGA
GGATAAAAAGCACGAGCGCCACCCAATCTTTGGCAATATCGTGGACGAGGTGGCGTACCATGAAAAGTAC
CCAACCATATATCATCTGAGGAAGAAGCTTGTAGACAGTACTGATAAGGCTGACTTGCGGTTGATCTATC
TCGCGCTGGCGCATATGATCAAATTTCGGGGACACTTCCTCATCGAGGGGGACCTGAACCCAGACAACAG
CGATGTCGACAAACTCTTTATCCAACTGGTTCAGACTTACAATCAGCTTTTCGAAGAGAACCCGATCAAC
GCATCCGGAGTTGACGCCAAAGCAATCCTGAGCGCTAGGCTGTCCAAATCCCGGCGGCTCGAAAACCTCA
TCGCACAGCTCCCTGGGGAGAAGAAGAACGGCCTGTTTGGTAATCTTATCGCCCTGTCACTCGGGCTGAC
CCCCAACTTTAAATCTAACTTCGACCTGGCCGAAGATGCCAAGCTTCAACTGAGCAAAGACACCTACGAT
GATGATCTCGACAATCTGCTGGCCCAGATCGGCGACCAGTACGCAGACCTTTTTTTGGCGGCAAAGAACC
TGTCAGACGCCATTCTGCTGAGTGATATTCTGCGAGTGAACACGGAGATCACCAAAGCTCCGCTGAGCGC
TAGTATGATCAAGCGCTATGATGAGCACCACCAAGACTTGACTTTGCTGAAGGCCCTTGTCAGACAGCAA
CTGCCTGAGAAGTACAAGGAAATTTTCTTCGATCAGTCTAAAAATGGCTACGCCGGATACATTGACGGCG
GAGCAAGCCAGGAGGAATTTTACAAATTTATTAAGCCCATCTTGGAAAAAATGGACGGCACCGAGGAGCT
GCTGGTAAAGCTTAACAGAGAAGATCTGTTGCGCAAACAGCGCACTTTCGACAATGGAAGCATCCCCCAC
CAGATTCACCTGGGCGAACTGCACGCTATCCTCAGGCGGCAAGAGGATTTCTACCCCTTTTTGAAAGATA
ACAGGGAAAAGATTGAGAAAATCCTCACATTTCGGATACCCTACTATGTAGGCCCCCTCGCCCGGGGAAA
TTCCAGATTCGCGTGGATGACTCGCAAATCAGAAGAGACCATCACTCCCTGGAACTTCGAGGAAGTCGTG
GATAAGGGGGCCTCTGCCCAGTCCTTCATCGAAAGGATGACTAACTTTGATAAAAATCTGCCTAACGAAA
AGGTGCTTCCTAAACACTCTCTGCTGTACGAGTACTTCACAGTTTATAACGAGCTCACCAAGGTCAAATA
CGTCACAGAAGGGATGAGAAAGCCAGCATTCCTGTCTGGAGAGCAGAAGAAAGCTATCGTGGACCTCCTC
TTCAAGACGAACCGGAAAGTTACCGTGAAACAGCTCAAAGAAGACTATTTCAAAAAGATTGAATGTTTCG
ACTCTGTTGAAATCAGCGGAGTGGAGGATCGCTTCAACGCATCCCTGGGAACGTATCACGATCTCCTGAA
AATCATTAAAGACAAGGACTTCCTGGACAATGAGGAGAACGAGGACATTCTTGAGGACATTGTCCTCACC
CTTACGTTGTTTGAAGATAGGGAGATGATTGAAGAACGCTTGAAAACTTACGCTCATCTCTTCGACGACA
AAGTCATGAAACAGCTCAAGAGGCGCCGATATACAGGATGGGGGCGGCTGTCAAGAAAACTGATCAATGG
GATCCGAGACAAGCAGAGTGGAAAGACAATCCTGGATTTTCTTAAGTCCGATGGATTTGCCAACCGGAAC
TTCATGCAGTTGATCCATGATGACTCTCTCACCTTTAAGGAGGACATCCAGAAAGCACAAGTTTCTGGCC
AGGGGGACAGTCTTCACGAGCACATCGCTAATCTTGCAGGTAGCCCAGCTATCAAAAAGGGAATACTGCA
GACCGTTAAGGTCGTGGATGAACTCGTCAAAGTAATGGGAAGGCATAAGCCCGAGAATATCGTTATCGAG
ATGGCCCGAGAGAACCAAACTACCCAGAAGGGACAGAAGAACAGTAGGGAAAGGATGAAGAGGATTGAAG
AGGGTATAAAAGAACTGGGGTCCCAAATCCTTAAGGAACACCCAGTTGAAAACACCCAGCTTCAGAATGA
GAAGCTCTACCTGTACTACCTGCAGAACGGCAGGGACATGTACGTGGATCAGGAACTGGACATCAATCGG
CTCTCCGACTACGACGTGGATCATATCGTGCCCCAGTCTTTTCTCAAAGATGATTCTATTGATAATAAAG
TGTTGACAAGATCCGATAAAAATAGAGGGAAGAGTGATAACGTCCCCTCAGAAGAAGTTGTCAAGAAAAT
GAAAAATTATTGGCGGCAGCTGCTGAACGCCAAACTGATCACACAACGGAAGTTCGATAATCTGACTAAG
GCTGAACGAGGTGGCCTGTCTGAGTTGGATAAAGCCGGCTTCATCAAAAGGCAGCTTGTTGAGACACGCC
AGATCACCAAGCACGTGGCCCAAATTCTCGATTCACGCATGAACACCAAGTACGATGAAAATGACAAACT
GATTCGAGAGGTGAAAGTTATTACTCTGAAGTCTAAGCTGGTCTCAGATTTCAGAAAGGACTTTCAGTTT
TATAAGGTGAGAGAGATCAACAATTACCACCATGCGCATGATGCCTACCTGAATGCAGTGGTAGGCACTG
CACTTATCAAAAAATATCCCAAGCTTGAATCTGAATTTGTTTACGGAGACTATAAAGTGTACGATGTTAG
GAAAATGATCGCAAAGTCTGAGCAGGAAATAGGCAAGGCCACCGCTAAGTACTTCTTTTACAGCAATATT
ATGAATTTTTTCAAGACCGAGATTACACTGGCCAATGGAGAGATTCGGAAGCGACCACTTATCGAAACAA
ACGGAGAAACAGGAGAAATCGTGTGGGACAAGGGTAGGGATTTCGCGACAGTCCGGAAGGTCCTGTCCAT
GCCGCAGGTGAACATCGTTAAAAAGACCGAAGTACAGACCGGAGGCTTCTCCAAGGAAAGTATCCTCCCG
AAAAGGAACAGCGACAAGCTGATCGCACGCAAAAAAGATTGGGACCCCAAGAAATACGGCGGATTCGATT
CTCCTACAGTCGCTTACAGTGTACTGGTTGTGGCCAAAGTGGAGAAAGGGAAGTCTAAAAAACTCAAAAG
CGTCAAGGAACTGCTGGGCATCACAATCATGGAGCGATCAAGCTTCGAAAAAAACCCCATCGACTTTCTC
GAGGCGAAAGGATATAAAGAGGTCAAAAAAGACCTCATCATTAAGCTTCCCAAGTACTCTCTCTTTGAGC
TTGAAAACGGCCGGAAACGAATGCTCGCTAGTGCGGGCGAGCTGCAGAAAGGTAACGAGCTGGCACTGCC
CTCTAAATACGTTAATTTCTTGTATCTGGCCAGCCACTATGAAAAGCTCAAAGGGTCTCCCGAAGATAAT
GAGCAGAAGCAGCTGTTCGTGGAACAACACAAACACTACCTTGATGAGATCATCGAGCAAATAAGCGAAT
TCTCCAAAAGAGTGATCCTCGCCGACGCTAACCTCGATAAGGTGCTTTCTGCTTACAATAAGCACAGGGA
TAAGCCCATCAGGGAGCAGGCAGAAAACATTATCCACTTGTTTACTCTGACCAACTTGGGCGCGCCTGCA
GCCTTCAAGTACTTCGACACCACCATAGACAGAAAGCGGTACACCTCTACAAAGGAGGTCCTGGACGCCA
CACTGATTCATCAGTCAATTACGGGGCTCTATGAAACAAGAATCGACCTCTCTCAGCTCGGTGGAGACAG
CAGGGCTGACCCCAAGAAGAAGAGGAAGGTGAGGTCCGGCGGCGGAGAGGGCAGAGGAAGTCTTCTAACA
TGCGGTGACGTGGAGGAGAATCCCGGCCCAATGGTGAGCAAGGGCGAGGAGCTGTTCACCGGGGTGGTGC
CCATCCTGGTCGAGCTGGACGGCGACGTAAACGGCCACAAGTTCAGCGTGTCCGGCGAGGGCGAGGGCGA
TGCCACCTACGGCAAGCTGACCCTGAAGTTCATCTGCACCACCGGCAAGCTGCCCGTGCCCTGGCCCACC
CTCGTGACCACCCTGACCTACGGCGTGCAGTGCTTCAGCCGCTACCCCGACCACATGAAGCAGCACGACT
TCTTCAAGTCCGCCATGCCCGAAGGCTACGTCCAGGAGCGCACCATCTTCTTCAAGGACGACGGCAACTA
CAAGACCCGCGCCGAGGTGAAGTTCGAGGGCGACACCCTGGTGAACCGCATCGAGCTGAAGGGCATCGAC
TTCAAGGAGGACGGCAACATCCTGGGGCACAAGCTGGAGTACAACTACAACAGCCACAACGTCTATATCA
TGGCCGACAAGCAGAAGAACGGCATCAAGGTGAACTTCAAGATCCGCCACAACATCGAGGACGGCAGCGT
GCAGCTCGCCGACCACTACCAGCAGAACACCCCCATCGGCGACGGCCCCGTGCTGCTGCCCGACAACCAC
TACCTGAGCACCCAGTCCGCCCTGAGCAAAGACCCCAACGAGAAGCGCGATCACATGGTCCTGCTGGAGT
TCGTGACCGCCGCCGGGATCACTCTCGGCATGGACGAGCTGTACAAGTAAACTAGTAGACCACCTCCCCT
GCGAGCTAAGCTGGACAGCCAATGACGGGTAAGAGAGTGACATTTTTCACTAACCTAAGACAGGAGGGCC
GTCAGAGCTACTGCCTAATCCAAAGACGGGTAAAAGTGATAAAAATGTATCACTCCAACCTAAGACAGGC
GCAGCTTCCGAGGGATTTGAGATCCAGACATGATAAGATACATTGATGAGTTTGGACAAACCAAAACTAG
AATGCAGTGAAAAAAATGCCTTATTTGTGAAATTTGTGATGCTATTGCCTTATTTGTAACCATTATAAGC
TGCAATAAACAAGTTTGATATCTATAACAAGAAAATATATATATAATAAGTTATCACGTAAGTAGAACAT
GAAATAACAATATAATTATCGTATGAGTTAAATCTTAAAAGTCACGTAAAAGATAATCATGCGTCATTTT
GACTCACGCGGTCGTTATAGTTCAAAATCAGTGACACTTACCGCATTGACAAGCACGCCTCACGGGAGCT
CCAAGCGGCGACTGAGATGTCCTAAATGCACAGCGACGGATTCGCGCTATTTAGAAAGAGAGAGCAATAT
TTCAAGAATGCATGCGTCAATTTTACGCAGACTATCTTTCTAGGGTTAAGAATTCACTGGCCGTCGTTTT
ACAACGTCGTGACTGGGAAAACCCTGGCGTTACCCAACTTAATCGCCTTGCAGCACATCCCCCTTTCGCC
AGCTGGCGTAATAGCGAAGAGGCCCGCACCGATCGCCCTTCCCAACAGTTGCGCAGCCTGAATGGCGAAT
GGCGCCTGATGCGGTATTTTCTCCTTACGCATCTGTGCGGTATTTCACACCGCATATGGTGCACTCTCAG
TACAATCTGCTCTGATGCCGCATAGTTAAGCCAGCCCCGACACCCGCCAACACCCGCTGACGCGCCCTGA
CGGGCTTGTCTGCTCCCGGCATCCGCTTACAGACAAGCTGTGACCGTCTCCGGGAGCTGCATGTGTCAGA
GGTTTTCACCGTCATCACCGAAACGCGCGAGACGAAAGGGCCTCGTGATACGCCTATTTTTATAGGTTAA
TGTCATGATAATAATGGTTTCTTAGACGTCAGGTGGCACTTTTCGGGGAAATGTGCGCGGAACCCCTATT
TGTTTATTTTTCTAAATACATTCAAATATGTATCCGCTCATGAGACAATAACCCTGATAAATGCTTCAAT
AATATTGAAAAAGGAAGAGTATGAGTATTCAACATTTCCGTGTCGCCCTTATTCCCTTTTTTGCGGCATT
TTGCCTTCCTGTTTTTGCTCACCCAGAAACGCTGGTGAAAGTAAAAGATGCTGAAGATCAGTTGGGTGCA
CGAGTGGGTTACATCGAACTGGATCTCAACAGCGGTAAGATCCTTGAGAGTTTTCGCCCCGAAGAACGTT
TTCCAATGATGAGCACTTTTAAAGTTCTGCTATGTGGCGCGGTATTATCCCGTATTGACGCCGGGCAAGA
GCAACTCGGTCGCCGCATACACTATTCTCAGAATGACTTGGTTGAGTACTCACCAGTCACAGAAAAGCAT
CTTACGGATGGCATGACAGTAAGAGAATTATGCAGTGCTGCCATAACCATGAGTGATAACACTGCGGCCA
ACTTACTTCTGACAACGATCGGAGGACCGAAGGAGCTAACCGCTTTTTTGCACAACATGGGGGATCATGT
AACTCGCCTTGATCGTTGGGAACCGGAGCTGAATGAAGCCATACCAAACGACGAGCGTGACACCACGATG
CCTGTAGCAATGGCAACAACGTTGCGCAAACTATTAACTGGCGAACTACTTACTCTAGCTTCCCGGCAAC
AATTAATAGACTGGATGGAGGCGGATAAAGTTGCAGGACCACTTCTGCGCTCGGCCCTTCCGGCTGGCTG
GTTTATTGCTGATAAATCTGGAGCCGGTGAGCGTGGGTCTCGCGGTATCATTGCAGCACTGGGGCCAGAT
GGTAAGCCCTCCCGTATCGTAGTTATCTACACGACGGGGAGTCAGGCAACTATGGATGAACGAAATAGAC
AGATCGCTGAGATAGGTGCCTCACTGATTAAGCATTGGTAACTGTCAGACCAAGTTTACTCATATATACT
TTAGATTGATTTAAAACTTCATTTTTAATTTAAAAGGATCTAGGTGAAGATCCTTTTTGATAATCTCATG
ACCAAAATCCCTTAACGTGAGTTTTCGTTCCACTGAGCGTCAGACCCCGTAGAAAAGATCAAAGGATCTT
CTTGAGATCCTTTTTTTCTGCGCGTAATCTGCTGCTTGCAAACAAAAAAACCACCGCTACCAGCGGTGGT
TTGTTTGCCGGATCAAGAGCTACCAACTCTTTTTCCGAAGGTAACTGGCTTCAGCAGAGCGCAGATACCA
AATACTGTTCTTCTAGTGTAGCCGTAGTTAGGCCACCACTTCAAGAACTCTGTAGCACCGCCTACATACC
TCGCTCTGCTAATCCTGTTACCAGTGGCTGCTGCCAGTGGCGATAAGTCGTGTCTTACCGGGTTGGACTC
AAGACGATAGTTACCGGATAAGGCGCAGCGGTCGGGCTGAACGGGGGGTTCGTGCACACAGCCCAGCTTG
GAGCGAACGACCTACACCGAACTGAGATACCTACAGCGTGAGCTATGAGAAAGCGCCACGCTTCCCGAAG
GGAGAAAGGCGGACAGGTATCCGGTAAGCGGCAGGGTCGGAACAGGAGAGCGCACGAGGGAGCTTCCAGG
GGGAAACGCCTGGTATCTTTATAGTCCTGTCGGGTTTCGCCACCTCTGACTTGAGCGTCGATTTTTGTGA
TGCTCGTCAGGGGGGCGGAGCCTATGGAAAAACGCCAGCAACGCGGCCTTTTTACGGTTCCTGGCCTTTT
GCTGGCCTTTTGCTCACATGTTCTTTCCTGCGTTATCCCCTGATTCTGTGGATAACCGTATTACCGCCTT
TGAGTGAGCTGATACCGCTCGCCGCAGCCGAACGACCGAGCGCAGCGAGTCAGTGAGCGAGGAAGCGGAA
GAGCGCCCAATACGCAAACCGCCTCTCCCCGCGCGTTGGCCGATTCATTAATGCAGCTGGCACGACAGGT
TTCCCGACTGGAAAGCGGGCAGTGAGCGCAACGCAATTAATGTGAGTTAGCTCACTCATTAGGCACCCCA
GGCTTTACACTTTATGCTTCCGGCTCGTATGTTGTGTGGAATTGTGAGCGGATAACAATTTCACACAGGA
AACAGCTATGACCATGATTACGCCAAGGTCGACTTAACCCTAGAAAGATAATCATATTGTGACGTACGTT
AAAGATAATCATGCGTAAAATTGACGCATGTGTTTTATCGGTCTGTATATCGAGGTTTATTTATTAATTT
GAATAGATATTAAGTTTTATTATATTTACACTTACATACTAATAATAAATTCAACAAACAATTTATTTAT
GTTTATTTATTTATTAAAAAAAAACAAAAACTCAAAATTTCTTCTATAAAGTAACAAAACTTTTAGCAGT
GAAAAAAATGCTTTATTTGTGAAATTTGTGATGCTATTGCTTTATTTGTAACCATTATAAGCTGCAATAA
ACAAGTTAACAACAACAATTGCATTCATTTTATGTTTCAGGTTCAGGGGGAGGTGTGGGAGGTTTTTTAA
AGCAAGTAAAACCTCTACAAATGTGGTATGGCTGATTATGATCCTCTGGAGATTTAGCCCTCCCACACAT
AACCAGAGGGCAGCAATTCACGAATCCCAACTGCCGTCGGCTGTCCATCACTGTCCTTCACTATGGCTTT
GATCCCAGGATGCAGATCGAGAAGCACCTGTCGGCACCGTCCGCAGGGGCTCAAGATGCCCCTGTTCTCA
TTTCCGATCGCGACGATACAAGTCAGGTTGCCAGCTGCCGCAGCAGCAGCAGTGCCCAGCACCACGAGTT
CTGCACAAGGTCCCCCAGTAAAATGATATACATTGACACCAGTGAAGATGCGGCCGTCGCTAGAGAGAGC
TGCGCTGGCGACGCTGTAGTCTTCAGAGATGGGGATGCTGTTGATTGTAGCCGTTGCTCTTTCAATGAGG
GTGGATTCTTCTTGAGACAAAGGCTTGGCCATGGGGCCGGGGTTCTCCTCCACGTCGCCGGCCTGCTTCA
GCAGGCTGAAGTTGGTGGCGCCGCTGCCCCCGGGGAGCATGTCAAGGTCAAAATCGTCAAGAGCGTCAGC
AGGCAGCATATCAAGGTCAAAGTCGTCAAGGGCATCGGCTGGGAGCATGTCTAAGTCAAAATCGTCAAGG
GCGTCGGTCGGCCCGCCGCTTTCGCACTTTAGCTGTTTCTCCAGGCCACATATGATTAGTTCCAGGCCGA
AAAGGAAGGCAGGTTCGGCTCCCTGCCGGTCGAACAGCTCAATTGCTTGTTTCAGAAGTGGGGGCATAGA
ATCGGTGGTAGGTGTCTCTCTTTCCTCTTTTGCTACTTGATGCTCCTGTTCCTCCAATACGCAGCCCAGT
GTAAAGTGGCCCACGGCGGACAGAGCGTACAGTGCGTTCTCCAGGGAGAAGCCTTGCTGACACAGGAACG
CGAGCTGATTTTCCAGGGTTTCGTACTGTTTCTCTGTTGGGCGGGTGCCGAGATGCACTTTAGCCCCGTC
GCGATGTGAGAGGAGAGCACAGCGGTATGACTTGGCGTTGTTCCGCAGAAAGTCTTGCCATGACTCGCCT
TCCAGGGGGCAGGAGTGGGTATGATGCCTGTCCAGCATCTCGATTGGCAGGGCATCGAGCAGGGCCCGCT
TGTTCTTCACGTGCCAGTACAGGGTAGGCTGCTCAACTCCCAGCTTTTGAGCGAGTTTCCTTGTCGTCAG
GCCTTCGATACCGACTCCATTGAGTAATTCCAGAGCAGAGTTTATGACTTTGCTCTTGTCCAGTCTAGAC
ATCTTATCGTCATCGTCTTTGTAATCCATGGTGGCGGATCCCGCGTCACGACACCTGTGTTCTGGCGGCA
AACCCGTTGCGAAAAAGAACGTTCACGGCGACTACTGCACTTATATACGGTTCTCCCCCACCCTCGGGAA
AAAGGCGGAGCCAGTACACGACATCACTTTCCCAGTTTACCCCGCGCCACCTTCTCTAGGCACCGGTTCA
ATTGCCGACCCCTCCCCCCAACTTCTCGGGGACTGTGGGCGATGTGCGCTCTGCCCACTGACGGGCACCG
GAGCCACTCGAGTGGAATTATCACCTC
